Addgene plasmid #63737: pCVD315
Purpose: (Empty Backbone) Derivative of pKO-1 carrying the multiple cloning region from M13mp19RF
Depositing lab: James Kaper. Depositing organization: University of Maryland, Baltimore. Publication: Cloning and expression of the Vibrio cholerae neuraminidase gene nanH in Escherichia coli. Vimr ER, Lawrisuk L, Galen J, Kaper JB. J Bacteriol. 1988 Apr;170(4):1495-504. PubMed 2832365.
Backbone
  Vector backbone: pKO-l
  Backbone size (bp): 3878
  Modifications to backbone: pCVD315 is a derivative of the promoter-screening vector pKO-1 in which bases 1 through 311 have been replaced with the multiple cloning region of M13mpl9RF plus bases 29 through 185 of pBR322. Additional manipulations removed the PstI and AccI restriction sites located outside of the multiple cloning region.
  Vector type: Bacterial Expression
Growth in bacteria
  Bacterial resistance: Ampicillin, 100 μg/mL
  Growth temperature: 37°C
  Growth strain: DH5alpha
  Copy number: High Copy
Gene/Insert
  Cloning method: Restriction Enzyme
Terms and licenses: Academic/Nonprofit Terms; Industry Terms: Not Available to Industry
Depositor comments: See also Galen et. al. 1990. Advances in Research on Cholera and related Diarrheas, 7, eds., R.B. Sack, Y. Zinnaka p143-153 KTK Scientific Publishers, Tokyo The copy number of this plasmid construction has increased ca 100 fold from its parent. Reason unknown. Restriction sites: EcoRI, SstI, KpnI, SmaI/XmaI, BamHI AccI, XbaI, SalI SphI HindIII, ClaI, PstI
How to cite: pCVD315 was a gift from James Kaper (Addgene plasmid # 63737 ; http://n2t.net/addgene:63737 ; RRID:Addgene_63737)
