[The description below was written by a language model from this plasmid's Addgene catalogue record.]
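Description:
pCVD315 is an empty bacterial cloning backbone derived from the promoter-screening vector pKO-1, with a recorded backbone size of about 3.9 kb. It is maintained in E. coli under ampicillin selection and is listed as high copy. The depositor notes that its copy number rose roughly 100-fold relative to the parent plasmid for reasons that were never determined. The record does not name the origin of replication, and no feature table is available to confirm the positions of individual elements.

The defining change from pKO-1 is the replacement of the first 311 bases of the parent with the multiple cloning region of M13mp19 replicative-form DNA, together with a short segment of pBR322 (bases 29 through 185). Further manipulation removed the PstI and AccI sites lying outside the polylinker. The listed sites are EcoRI, SstI, KpnI, SmaI/XmaI, BamHI, AccI, XbaI, SalI, SphI, HindIII, ClaI and PstI. The plasmid carries no insert, and fragments are introduced by standard restriction enzyme cloning.

Vectors of the pKO family are generally used to detect promoter activity by placing candidate DNA fragments upstream of a promoterless reporter gene, classically galK, although the record does not itself state which reporter pCVD315 retains or whether any promoter drives expression across the cloning region. pCVD315 offers this type of screening vector with a more versatile polylinker. The associated publication concerns cloning and expression of the Vibrio cholerae neuraminidase gene nanH in E. coli, which indicates its use in analysing Vibrio gene expression.
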