>Addgene plasmid #63737 | pCVD315 | addgene partial sequence | sequence record 108088 | pBRforEco 5'-AATAGGCGTATCACGAGGC-3'
ATCCTCTAGAGTCGACCTGCAGGCATGCAAGCTTTAATGCGGTAGTTTATCACAGTTAAATTGCTAACGC
AGTCAGGCACCGTGTATGAAATCTAACAATGCGCTCATCGTCATCCTCGGCACCGTCACCCTGGATGCTG
TAGGCATAGGCTTGGTTATGCCGGTACTGCCGGGCCTCTTGCGGGATGGGCAATAAGGGCTGCACGCGCA
CTTTTATCCGCCTCTGCTGCGCTCCGCCACCGTACGTAAATTTATGGTTGGTTATGAAATGCTGGCAGAG
ACCCAGCGAGACCTGACCGCAGAACAGGCAGCAGAGCGTTTGCGCGCAGTCAGCGATATCCATTTTCGCG
AATCCGGAGTGTAAGAAATGAGTCTGAAAGAAAAAACACAATCTCTGTTTGCCAACGCATTTGGCTACCC
TGCCACTCACACCATTCAGGCGCCTGGCCGCGTGAATTTGATTGGTGAACACACCGACTACAACGACGGT
TTCGTTCTGCCCTGCGCGATTGATTATCAAACCGTGATCAGTTGTGCACCACGCGATGACCGTAAAGTTC
GCGTGATGGCAGCCGATTATGAAAATCAGCTCGACGAGTTTTCCCTCGATGCGCCCATTGTCGCACATGA
AAACTATCAATGGGCTAACTACGTTCGTGGCGTGGTGAAACATCTGCAACTGCGTAACAACAGCTTCGGC
GGCGTGGACATGGTGATCAGCGGCAATGTGCCGCAGGGTGCCGGGTTAAGTTCTTCCGCTTCACTGGAAG
TCGCGGTCGGAACCGTATTGCAGCAGCTTTATCATCTGCCGCTGGACGGCGCACAA
