>Addgene plasmid #63737 | pCVD315 | addgene partial sequence | sequence record 108172 | MoCloF 5'-agcgaggaagcggaagagcg-3'
ACACCGCATATGGTGCACTCTCAGTACAATCTGCTCTGATGCCGCATAGTTAAGCCAGTATATACACTCC
GCTATCGCTACGTGACTGGGTCATGGCTGCGCCCCGACACCCGCCAACACCCGCTGACGCGCCCTGACGG
GCTTGTCTGCTCCCGGCATCCGCTTACAGACAAGCTGTGACCGTCTCCGGGAGCTGCATGTGTCAGAGGT
TTTCACCGTCATCACCGAAACGCGCGAGGCAGAACAGTCGGTACGGCTGACCATCGGGTGCCAGTGCGGG
AGTTTCGTTCAGCACTGTCCTGCTCCTTGTGATGGTTTACAAACGTAAAAAGTCTCTTTAATACCTGTTT
TTGCTTCATATTGTTCAGCGACAGCTTGCTGTACGGCAGGCACCAGCTCTTCCGGGATCAGCGCGACGAT
ACAGCCGCCAAATCCGCCGCCGGTCATGCGTACGCCACCTTTGTCGCCAATCACAGCTTTGACGATTTCT
ACCAGAGTGTCAATTTGCGGCACGGTGATTTCGAAATCATCGCGCATAGAGGCATGAGACTCCGCCATCA
ACTCGCCCATACGTTTCAGGTCGCCTTGCTCCAGCGCGCTGGCAGCTTCAACGGTGCGGGCGTTTTCAGT
CAGTATATGACGCACGCGTTTTGCCACGATCGGGTCCAGTTCATGCGCAACAGCGTTGAACTCTTCAATG
GTGACATCACGCAGGGCTGGCTGCTGGAAGAAACGCGCACCGGTTTCGCACTGTTCACGACGGGTGTTGT
ATTCGCTGCCAACCAGGGTACGTTTGAAGTTACTGTTGATGATGACGACAGCCACAC
